Addgene plasmid #194222: SynNotch TMD/Gal4-VP64 ICD (MTK 3b) (pAN1031)
Purpose: Mammalian Toolkit part 3b encoding SynNotch and GAL4-VP64 to be used in designing modular receptors
Depositing lab: Hana El-Samad. Depositing organization: University of California, San Francisco (UCSF). Publication: Sentinel cells enable genetic detection of SARS-CoV-2 Spike protein. Weinberg ZY, Hilburger CE, Kim M, Cao L, Khalid M, Elmes S, Diwanji D, Hernandez E, Lopez J, Schaefer K, Smith AM, Zhou F, Kumar GR, Ott M, Baker D, El-Samad H. bioRxiv [Preprint]. 2021 Apr 20:2021.04.20.440678. doi: 10.1101/2021.04.20.440678. PubMed 33907743.
Backbone
  Vector backbone: pMTK0_027 Entry Vector
  Vector type: Synthetic Biology
Growth in bacteria
  Bacterial resistance: Chloramphenicol, 25 μg/mL
  Growth temperature: 37°C
  Growth strain: NEB Stable
  Copy number: High Copy
Gene/Insert
  Gene/Insert name: SynNotch-GAL4 DBD-VP64 AD
  Species: Synthetic
  Promoter: None
  Cloning method: Restriction Enzyme; 5′ cloning site unknown (unknown if destroyed)
Terms and licenses: Academic/Nonprofit Terms; Industry Terms: Not Available to Industry
Depositor comments: Please visit https://doi.org/10.1101/2021.04.20.440678 for bioRxiv preprint.
How to cite: SynNotch TMD/Gal4-VP64 ICD (MTK 3b) (pAN1031) was a gift from Hana El-Samad (Addgene plasmid # 194222 ; http://n2t.net/addgene:194222 ; RRID:Addgene_194222)
