[The description below was written by a language model from this plasmid's Addgene catalogue record and pLannotate feature annotations shown in this document.]
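Description:
SynNotch TMD/Gal4-VP64 ICD (MTK 3b) (pAN1031) is a small (about 3.3 kb) synthetic-biology part plasmid built in the pMTK0_027 entry vector of the Mammalian Toolkit (MTK), a hierarchical modular cloning system. It is not an expression vector. The record lists no promoter for the insert, and the feature table shows no mammalian regulatory elements, so the coding part is simply stored here for later assembly into a full transcription unit at the "3b" position. The plasmid is maintained in E. coli through a high-copy ColE1/pUC-type origin. Selection is with chloramphenicol, using a cat gene driven by its native promoter and followed by a lambda t0 terminator.

The insert is a continuous open reading frame. A fragment of mouse Notch1, corresponding to the SynNotch core and transmembrane region, is fused directly to a fragment of yeast GAL4, its DNA-binding domain. The catalogue entry states that a VP64 activation domain follows. The automated annotation did not call VP64 as a feature, although unannotated sequence downstream of GAL4 leaves room for it.

In a SynNotch receptor, an extracellular ligand-binding domain is placed upstream of the Notch core. Ligand engagement triggers proteolytic cleavage within the transmembrane region and releases the intracellular GAL4-VP64 transcription factor. The released factor enters the nucleus and activates reporters or effector genes placed under GAL4 UAS control. This part supplies the transmembrane and intracellular signalling module, and users add their own recognition domain, promoter and terminator parts to design modular receptors. The associated work applied this approach to sentinel cells that detect the SARS-CoV-2 Spike protein.
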