Features (pLannotate 1.2.2; 6 found; start..end, strand, type, name):
    133..721     +  rep_origin     ori: high-copy-number ColE1/pMB1/pBR322/pUC origin of replication
    836..1813    +  CDS            Notch1 (fragment): NOTC1_MOUSE - Also known as Motch From Mus musculus (Mouse).
   1814..2254    +  CDS            GAL4 (fragment): GAL4_YEAST - Experimental evidence at protein level: Swiss-Prot protein existence level 1. This protein is a positive regulator for the gene expression of the galactose-induced genes such as GAL1, GAL2, GAL7, GAL10, and MEL1 which code for the enzymes used to convert galactose to glucose. It recognizes a 17 base pair sequence in (5'-CGGRNNRCYNYNCNCCG-3') the upstream activating sequence (UAS-G) of these genes. From Saccharomyces cerevisiae (strain ATCC 204508 / S288c) (Baker's yeast).
   2466..2500    -  terminator     lambda t0 terminator: minimal transcription terminator from phage lambda (Scholtissek and Grosse, 1987)
   2574..3230    -  CDS            cat: CAT_ECOLX - Experimental evidence at protein level: Swiss-Prot protein existence level 1. This enzyme is an effector of chloramphenicol resistance in bacteria. From Escherichia coli. This protein is used as a marker in many commonly used cloning vectors, such as pACYC184.
   3231..49      -  promoter       cat promoter (across the origin): promoter of the E. coli cat gene encoding chloramphenicol acetyltransferase
>Addgene plasmid #194222 | SynNotch TMD/Gal4-VP64 ICD (MTK 3b) (pAN1031) | addgene full sequence | sequence record 384611 | Addgene NGS Result
GGTAGTGATCTTATTTCATTATGGTGAAAGTTGGAACCTCTTACGTGCCCGATCAATCATGACCAAAATC
CCTTAACGTGAGTTTTCGTTCCACTGAGCGTCAGACCCCGTAGAAAAGATCAAAGGATCTTCTTGAGATC
CTTTTTTTCTGCGCGTAATCTGCTGCTTGCAAACAAAAAAACCACCGCTACCAGCGGTGGTTTGTTTGCC
GGATCAAGAGCTACCAACTCTTTTTCCGAAGGTAACTGGCTTCAGCAGAGCGCAGATACCAAATACTGTT
CTTCTAGTGTAGCCGTAGTTAGGCCACCACTTCAAGAACTCTGTAGCACCGCCTACATACCTCGCTCTGC
TAATCCTGTTACCAGTGGCTGCTGCCAGTGGCGATAAGTCGTGTCTTACCGGGTTGGACTCAAGACGATA
GTTACCGGATAAGGCGCAGCGGTCGGGCTGAACGGGGGGTTCGTGCACACAGCCCAGCTTGGAGCGAACG
ACCTACACCGAACTGAGATACCTACAGCGTGAGCTATGAGAAAGCGCCACGCTTCCCGAAGGGAGAAAGG
CGGACAGGTATCCGGTAAGCGGCAGGGTCGGAACAGGAGAGCGCACGAGGGAGCTTCCAGGGGGAAACGC
CTGGTATCTTTATAGTCCTGTCGGGTTTCGCCACCTCTGACTTGAGCGTCGATTTTTGTGATGCTCGTCA
GGGGGGCGGAGCCTATGGAAAAACGCCAGCAACGCGGCCTTTTTACGGTTCCTGGCCTTTTGCTGGCCTT
TTGCTCACATGTTCTTTCCTGCGTTATCCCCTGATTCTGTGGATAACCGTAGTCGGTCTCATTCTATCCT
GGACTACAGCTTCACAGGTGGCGCTGGGCGCGACATTCCCCCACCGCAGATTGAGGAGGCCTGTGAGCTG
CCTGAGTGCCAGGTGGATGCAGGCAATAAGGTCTGCAACCTGCAGTGTAATAATCACGCATGTGGCTGGG
ATGGTGGCGACTGCTCCCTCAACTTCAATGACCCCTGGAAGAACTGCACGCAGTCTCTACAGTGCTGGAA
GTATTTTAGCGACGGCCACTGTGACAGCCAGTGCAACTCGGCCGGCTGCCTCTTTGATGGCTTCGACTGC
CAGCTCACCGAGGGACAGTGCAACCCCCTGTATGACCAGTACTGCAAGGACCACTTCAGTGATGGCCACT
GCGACCAGGGCTGTAACAGTGCCGAATGTGAGTGGGATGGCCTAGACTGTGCTGAGCATGTACCCGAGCG
GCTGGCAGCCGGCACCCTGGTGCTGGTGGTGCTGCTTCCACCCGACCAGCTACGGAACAACTCCTTCCAC
TTTCTGCGGGAGCTCAGCCACGTGCTGCACACCAACGTGGTCTTCAAGCGTGATGCGCAAGGCCAGCAGA
TGATCTTCCCGTACTATGGCCACGAGGAAGAGCTGCGCAAGCACCCAATCAAGCGCTCTACAGTGGGTTG
GGCCACCTCTTCACTGCTTCCTGGTACCAGTGGTGGGCGCCAGCGCAGGGAGCTGGACCCCATGGACATC
CGTGGCTCCATTGTCTACCTGGAGATCGACAACCGGCAATGTGTGCAGTCATCCTCGCAGTGCTTCCAGA
GTGCCACCGATGTGGCTGCCTTCCTAGGTGCTCTTGCGTCACTTGGCAGCCTCAATATTCCTTACAAGAT
TGAGGCCGTGAAGAGTGAGCCGGTGGAGCCTCCGCTGCCCTCGCAGCTGCACCTCATGTACGTGGCAGCG
GCTGCCTTCGTGCTCCTGTTCTTTGTGGGCTGTGGGGTGCTGCTGTCCCGCAAGCGCCGGCGGATGAAGC
TGCTGAGCAGCATCGAGCAGGCCTGTGACATCTGCCGGCTGAAGAAACTGAAGTGCAGCAAAGAAAAGCC
CAAGTGCGCCAAGTGCCTGAAGAACAACTGGGAGTGCCGGTACAGCCCCAAGACCAAGAGAAGCCCCCTG
ACCAGAGCCCACCTGACCGAGGTGGAAAGCCGGCTGGAAAGACTGGAACAGCTGTTTCTGCTGATCTTCC
CACGCGAGGACCTGGACATGATCCTGAAGATGGACAGCCTGCAGGACATCAAGGCCCTGCTGACCGGCCT
GTTCGTGCAGGACAACGTGAACAAGGACGCCGTGACCGACAGACTGGCCAGCGTGGAAACCGACATGCCC
CTGACCCTGCGGCAGCACAGAATCAGCGCCACCAGCAGCAGCGAGGAAAGCAGCAACAAGGGCCAGCGGC
AGCTGACAGTGTCTGCTGCTGCAGGCGGAAGCGGAGGCTCTGGCGGATCTGATGCCCTGGACGACTTCGA
CCTGGATATGCTGGGCAGCGACGCCCTGGATGATTTTGATCTGGACATGCTGGGATCTGACGCTCTGGAC
GATTTCGATCTCGACATGTTGGGATCAGATGCACTGGATGACTTTGACCTGGACATGCTCGGATCAGGAT
CCTGAGACCAGACCAATAAAAAACGCCCGGCGGCAACCGAGCGTTCTGAACAAATCCAGATGGAGTTCTG
AGGTCATTACTGGATCTATCAACAGGAGTCCAAGCGAGCTCGATATCAAATTACGCCCCGCCCTGCCACT
CATCGCAGTACTGTTGTAATTCATTAAGCATTCTGCCGACATGGAAGCCATCACAAACGGCATGATGAAC
CTGAATCGCCAGCGGCATCAGCACCTTGTCGCCTTGCGTATAATATTTGCCCATGGTGAAAACGGGGGCG
AAGAAGTTGTCCATATTGGCCACGTTTAAATCAAAACTGGTGAAACTCACCCAGGGATTGGCTGAAACGA
AAAACATATTCTCAATAAACCCTTTAGGGAAATAGGCCAGGTTTTCACCGTAACACGCCACATCTTGCGA
ATATATGTGTAGAAACTGCCGGAAATCGTCGTGGTATTCACTCCAGAGCGATGAAAACGTTTCAGTTTGC
TCATGGAAAACGGTGTAACAAGGGTGAACACTATCCCATATCACCAGCTCACCGTCTTTCATTGCCATAC
GAAATTCCGGATGAGCATTCATCAGGCGGGCAAGAATGTGAATAAAGGCCGGATAAAACTTGTGCTTATT
TTTCTTTACGGTCTTTAAAAAGGCCGTAATATCCAGCTGAACGGTCTGGTTATAGGTACATTGAGCAACT
GACTGAAATGCCTCAAAATGTTCTTTACGATGCCATTGGGATATATCAACGGTGGTATATCCAGTGATTT
TTTTCTCCATTTTAGCTTCCTTAGCTCCTGAAAATCTCGATAACTCAAAAAATACGCCC
